>Addgene plasmid #127948 | PompF-cfp (ColE1) | addgene full sequence | sequence record 252249 | Addgene NGS Result
GAGATGACAGGAGATCCTGCCCCGGCACTTCGCCCAATAGCAGCCAGTCCCTTCCCGCTTCAGTGACAAC
GTCGAGCACAGCTGCGCAAGGAACGCCCGTCGTGGCCAGCCACGATAGCCGCGCTGCCTCGTCCTGCAGT
TCATTCAGGGCACCGGACAGGTCGGTCTTGACAAAAAGAACCGGGCGCCCCTGCGCTGACAGCCGGAACA
CGGCGGCATCAGAGCAGCCGATTGTCTGTTGTGCCCAGTCATAGCCGAATAGCCTCTCCACCCAAGCGGC
CGGAGAACCTGCGTGCAATCCATCTTGTTCAATCATGCGAAACGATCCTCATCCTGTCTCTTGATCAGAT
CATGATCCCCTGCGCCATCAGATCCTTGGCGGCAAGAAAGCCATCCAGTTTACTTTGCAGGGCTTCCCAA
CCTTACCAGAGGGCGCCCCAGCTGGCAATTCCGACGTCGGTGCCTAATGAGTGAGCTAACTTACATTAAT
TGCGTTGCGCCAAGTTATCTGTTTGTTAAGTCAAGCAATCTATTTGCAACCCCGCCATAACGATCATCCT
GTTACGGAATATTACATTGCAACATTTACGCGCAAAAACTAATCCGCATTCTTATTGCGGATTAGTTTTT
TCTTAGCTAATAGCACAATTTTCATACTATTTTTTGGCATTCTGGATGTCTGAAAGAAGATTTTGTGCCA
GGTCGATAAAGTTTCCATCAGAAACAAAATTTCCGTTTAGTTAATTTAAATATAAGGAAATCATATAAAT
AGATTAAAATTGCTGTAAATATCATCACGTCTCTATGGAAATATGACGGTGTTCACAAAGTTCCTTAAAT
TTTACTTTTGGTTACATATTTTTTCTTTTTGAAACCAAATCTTTATCTTTGTAGCACTTTCACGGTAGCG
AAACGTTAGTTTGAATGGAAAGATGCCTGCAGGATCCTTAACTTTAAAGAGGAGAAAGGTACCGCATGAC
TAGCAAAAGAAGCAAAGGTGAAGAACTGTTCACTGGTGTTGTTCCAATTCTGGTTGAACTGGATGGTGAT
GTTAATGGTCACAAATTTTCTGTCTCTGGTGAGGGTGAAGGTGATGCAACCTACGGTAAACTGACCCTGA
AATTTATTTGCACTACTGGTAAACTGCCTGTTCCGTGGCCAACCCTGGTCACTACTCTGACTTGGGGTGT
TCAATGCTTTGCTCGTTACCCAGATCACATGAAACAGCATGACTTTTTCAAGTCTGCCATGCCGGAAGGT
TATGTTCAGGAACGTACTATCTTTTTCAAAGATGACGGTAACTACAAGACCCGTGCTGAAGTCAAGTTTG
AAGGTGATACCCTGGTTAATCGTATCGAGCTGAAAGGTATTGATTTTAAAGAAGATGGTAACATTCTGGG
TCACAAACTGGAATACAACGCTATTTCTGATAATGTATACATCACTGCTGACAAACAAAAGAATGGTATC
AAAGCTAATTTCAAAATTCGTCACAACATTGAAGATGGTAGCGTTCAACTGGCAGACCATTATCAACAAA
ATACTCCAATTGGCGATGGCCCTGTCCTGCTGCCAGACAACCATTACCTGTCCACCCAATCTCGTCTGTC
TAAAGATCCGAACGAAAAGCGCGATCACATGGTCCTGCTGGAGTTTGTAACCGCTGCTGGTATTACCCTG
GGCATGGATGAACTGTATAAATAATAGGGATCCAAACTCGAGTAAGGATCTCCAGGCATCAAATAAAACG
AAAGGCTCAGTCGAAAGACTGGGCCTTTCGTTTTATCTGTTGTTTGTCGGTGAACGCTCTCTACTAGAGT
CACACTGGCTCACCTTCGGGTGGGCCTTTCTGCGTTTATACCTAGGGGCCGCGTTGCTGGCGTTTTTCCA
TAGGCTCCGCCCCCCTGACGAGCATCACAAAAATCGACGCTCAAGTCAGAGGTGGCGAAACCCGACAGGA
CTATAAAGATACCAGGCGTTTCCCCCTGGAAGCTCCCTCGTGCGCTCTCCTGTTCCGACCCTGCCGCTTA
CCGGATACCTGTCCGCCTTTCTCCCTTCGGGAAGCGTGGCGCTTTCTCATAGCTCACGCTGTAGGTATCT
CAGTTCGGTGTAGGTCGTTCGCTCCAAGCTGGGCTGTGTGCACGAACCCCCCGTTCAGCCCGACCGCTGC
GCCTTATCCGGTAACTATCGTCTTGAGTCCAACCCGGTAAGACACGACTTATCGCCACTGGCAGCAGCCA
CTGGTAACAGGATTAGCAGAGCGAGGTATGTAGGCGGTGCTACAGAGTTCTTGAAGTGGTGGCCTAACTA
CGGCTACACTAGAAGGACAGTATTTGGTATCTGCGCTCTGCTGAAGCCAGTTACCTTCGGAAAAAGAGTT
GGTAGCTCTTGATCCGGCAAACAAACCACCGCTGGTAGCGGTGGTTTTTTTGTTTGCAAGCAGCAGATTA
CGCGCAGAAAAAAAGGATCTCAAGAAGATCCTTTGATCTTTTCTACGGGGTCTGACGCTCAGTGGAACGA
AAACTCACGTTAAGGGATTTTGGTCATGAGCTTGGATTCTCACCAATAAAAAACGCCCGGCGGCAACCGA
GCGTTCTGAACAAATCCAGATGGAGTTCTGAGGTCATTACTGGATCTATCAACAGGAGTCCAAGCGAGCT
CTCGAACCCCAGAGTCCCGCTCAGAAGAACTCGTCAAGAAGGCGATAGAAGGCGATGCGCTGCGAATCGG
GAGCGGCGATACCGTAAAGCACGAGGAAGCGGTCAGCCCATTCGCCGCCAAGCTCTTCAGCAATATCACG
GGTAGCCAACGCTATGTCCTGATAGCGGTCCGCCACACCCAGCCGGCCACAGTCGATGAATCCAGAAAAG
CGGCCATTTTCCACCATGATATTCGGCAAGCAGGCATCGCCATGGGTCACGACGAGATCCTCGCCGTCGG
GCATGCGCGCCTTGAGCCTGGCGAACAGTTCGGCTGGCGCGAGCCCCTGATGCTCTTCGTCCAGATCATC
CTGATCGACAAGACCGGCTTCCATCCGAGTACGTGCTCGCTCGATGCGATGTTTCGCTTGGTGGTCGAAT
GGGCAGGTAGCCGGATCAAGCGTATGCAGCCGCCGCATTGCATCAGCCATGATGGATACTTTCTCGGCAG
GAGCAAGGT
Features (pLannotate 1.2.2; 8 found; start..end, strand, type, name):
    348..452     -  CDS            tnpA (fragment): TN5P_ECOLX - Also known as tnp. Experimental evidence at protein level: Swiss-Prot protein existence level 1. Mediates transposition of transposon Tn5 by a 'cut and paste' mechanism. First, the monomeric transposase binds the 19 bp inverted DNA repeats flanking the transposon. Then, dimerization of the DNA- bound transposase creates a synaptic DNA complex. After nicking of the first DNA strand, excision of the transposon proceeds through a series of intermediates. The transposase then mediates the insertion of the transposon at a new site by strand transfer. The activity of the wild- type tran
    467..488     -  protein_bind   CAP binding site: CAP binding activates transcription in the presence of cAMP. E. coli catabolite activator protein
    991..1701    +  CDS            mCerulean: mCerulean is a basic (constitutively fluorescent) cyan fluorescent protein published in 2005, derived from Aequorea victoria. It is reported to be a very rapidly-maturing monomer.
   1740..1811    +  terminator     rrnB T1 terminator: transcription terminator T1 from the E. coli rrnB gene
   1827..1854    +  terminator     T7Te terminator: phage T7 early transcription terminator
   1885..2473    -  rep_origin     ori: high-copy-number ColE1/pMB1/pBR322/pUC origin of replication
   2556..2650    -  terminator     lambda t0 terminator: transcription terminator from phage lambda
   2684..316     -  CDS            neo (across the origin): KKA2_KLEPN - Also known as kan, nptII. Experimental evidence at protein level: Swiss-Prot protein existence level 1. Resistance to kanamycin, neomycin, paromomycin, ribostamycin, butirosin and gentamicin B. From Klebsiella pneumoniae.
