[The description below was written by a language model from this plasmid's Addgene catalogue record and pLannotate feature annotations shown in this document.]
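Description:
PompF-cfp (ColE1) is a small bacterial reporter plasmid of about 3.2 kb, built by Gibson assembly, that reports activity of the ompF promoter through cyan fluorescence in Escherichia coli. It replicates from a ColE1-type origin and is selected with kanamycin through a neo/nptII aminoglycoside phosphotransferase gene, which is followed by a lambda t0 terminator. A short fragment of the Tn5 transposase lies next to the resistance gene; this is most likely carried over from the Tn5-derived kanamycin cassette and is not a functional element. The catalogue lists the plasmid as low copy, whereas the automated annotation labels the origin as belonging to the high-copy ColE1/pMB1/pUC family, so the record does not settle the effective copy number. The listed growth strain is MG1655, a wild-type K-12 background.

The payload is a transcriptional fusion named PompF-cfp. The annotation identifies the fluorescent protein as mCerulean, a monomeric, rapidly maturing cyan variant derived from Aequorea victoria GFP. Its coding sequence is followed by tandem rrnB T1 and T7Te terminators, which insulate the reporter from the neighbouring origin. The ompF promoter itself is not annotated in the feature table, but roughly 500 bp of unannotated sequence lies directly upstream of mCerulean, where it presumably resides. A CAP binding site is annotated just beyond that region, on the opposite strand.

OmpF is a major outer-membrane porin, so cyan signal serves as a proxy for ompF promoter activity. The associated work concerns stochastic gene expression and cell fate during antibiotic exposure, which fits use of the plasmid for single-cell fluorescence measurements of expression variability.
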