Addgene plasmid #127948: PompF-cfp (ColE1)
Purpose: CFP fluorescent reporter for OmpF
Depositing lab: Mary Dunlop. Depositing organization: Boston University Main Campus. Publication: Forecasting cell fate during antibiotic exposure using stochastic gene expression. Rossi NA, El Meouche I, Dunlop MJ. Commun Biol. 2019 Jul 11;2:259. doi: 10.1038/s42003-019-0509-0. eCollection 2019. PubMed 31312728.
Backbone
  Vector backbone: ColE1
  Vector type: Bacterial Expression
Growth in bacteria
  Bacterial resistance: Kanamycin, 50 μg/mL
  Growth temperature: 37°C
  Growth strain: MG1655
  Copy number: Low Copy
Gene/Insert
  Gene/Insert name: PompF-cfp
  Cloning method: Gibson Cloning
  Sequencing primers: 5′ NA
Terms and licenses: Academic/Nonprofit Terms; Industry Terms: Not Available to Industry
How to cite: PompF-cfp (ColE1) was a gift from Mary Dunlop (Addgene plasmid # 127948 ; http://n2t.net/addgene:127948 ; RRID:Addgene_127948)
